Addgene plasmid #51960: Ateam1.03-nD/nA/pRSETB
Purpose: bacterial expression of ATeam1.03-nD/nA, a FRET-based ATP indicator
Depositing lab: Takeharu Nagai. Depositing organization: The University of Osaka. Publication: Reversible dimerization of Aequorea victoria fluorescent proteins increases the dynamic range of FRET-based indicators. Kotera I, Iwasaki T, Imamura H, Noji H, Nagai T. ACS Chem Biol. 2010 Feb 19;5(2):215-22. doi: 10.1021/cb900263z. PubMed 20047338.
Backbone
  Vector backbone: pRSETB
  Backbone manufacturer: Invitrogen
  Vector type: Bacterial Expression
Growth in bacteria
  Bacterial resistance: Ampicillin, 100 μg/mL
  Growth temperature: 37°C
  Growth strain: DH5alpha
  Copy number: High Copy
Gene/Insert
  Gene/Insert name: ATeam1.03-nD/nA
  Species: Synthetic
  Insert size (bp): 1800
  Tag / fusion protein: 6xHis (N terminal on backbone)
  Cloning method: Restriction Enzyme; 5′ cloning site XhoI (not destroyed); 3′ cloning site HindIII (not destroyed)
  Sequencing primers: 5′ T7; 3′ T7 terminal
Terms and licenses: Academic/Nonprofit Terms; Industry Terms: Not Available to Industry
How to cite: Ateam1.03-nD/nA/pRSETB was a gift from Takeharu Nagai (Addgene plasmid # 51960 ; http://n2t.net/addgene:51960 ; RRID:Addgene_51960)
