[The description below was written by a language model from this plasmid's Addgene catalogue record and pLannotate feature annotations shown in this document.]
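Description:
Ateam1.03-nD/nA/pRSETB is a bacterial expression plasmid built on the Invitrogen pRSETB backbone for producing ATeam1.03-nD/nA, a genetically encoded FRET-based ATP indicator. The 4,696-nt plasmid is maintained at high copy through a ColE1/pUC-type origin and selected with ampicillin via the β-lactamase gene and its own promoter. An f1 phage origin is also present, which in principle allows single-stranded DNA production. Short annotated fragments of lacZα, lacI and a T7 gene 10B-derived solubility tag appear to be backbone remnants or partial matches rather than functional elements.

Expression is driven by a T7 promoter with the strong T7 gene 10 ribosome binding site and ends at a T7 terminator, so protein production requires a host that supplies T7 RNA polymerase. The open reading frame begins with the backbone-encoded N-terminal leader: a 6xHis tag for metal-affinity purification (annotated as a partial capTEV match), the T7 gene 10 leader peptide and the Xpress epitope, which includes an enterokinase cleavage site. The roughly 1.8 kb synthetic insert, cloned between XhoI and HindIII, follows. It consists of an Aequorea-derived cyan fluorescent protein as FRET donor, the ε subunit of the Bacillus subtilis F-type ATP synthase (atpC) as the sensing domain, and circularly permuted cp173Venus as yellow acceptor. In indicators of this design, ATP binding changes the conformation of the ε subunit, which alters energy transfer between the two fluorophores and gives a ratiometric readout. The associated publication concerns reversible dimerization of Aequorea fluorescent proteins to enlarge FRET dynamic range, but the record does not specify which changes define the nD/nA variant. The plasmid is suited to purifying the recombinant sensor for in vitro characterisation.
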