Features (pLannotate 1.2.2; 16 found; start..end, strand, type, name):
      1..19      +  promoter       T7 promoter: promoter for bacteriophage T7 RNA polymerase
     51..73      +  RBS            RBS: efficient ribosome binding site from bacteriophage T7 gene 10 (Olins and Rangwala, 1989)
     93..113     +  CDS            capTEV™ (fragment): composite tag for in vivo biotinylation, TEV protease cleavage, and 6xHis tagging
    114..146     +  CDS            T7 tag (gene 10 leader): leader peptide from bacteriophage T7 gene 10 promotes efficient translation in E. coli
    150..173     +  CDS            Xpress™ tag: Xpress™ epitope tag, including an enterokinase recognition and cleavage site
    195..872     +  CDS            Enhanced Cyan-Emitting GFP: Enhanced Cyan-Emitting GFP is a basic (constitutively fluorescent) cyan fluorescent protein published in 2002, derived from Aequorea victoria.
    879..1274    +  CDS            atpC: ATPE_BACSU - Experimental evidence at protein level: Swiss-Prot protein existence level 1. Produces ATP from ADP in the presence of a proton gradient across the membrane. From Bacillus subtilis (strain 168).
   1287..2021    +  CDS            cp173Venus: circularly permuted form of the Venus yellow fluorescent protein (Nagai et al., 2004) efficient FRET acceptor for CFP
   2035..2084    +  CDS            SET1 (fragment): solubility-enhancement tag derived from T7 phage gene 10B
   2092..2139    +  terminator     T7 terminator: transcription terminator for bacteriophage T7 RNA polymerase
   2165..2231    +  CDS            lacZα (fragment): LacZα fragment of β-galactosidase; lacZ fragment
   2236..2664    +  rep_origin     f1 ori (sequence partly withheld): f1 bacteriophage origin of replication; arrow indicates direction of (+) strand synthesis
   2717..2821    +  promoter       AmpR promoter: bla
   2822..3682    +  CDS            AmpR: β-lactamase; bla; confers resistance to ampicillin, carbenicillin, and related antibiotics
   3853..4441    +  rep_origin     ori: high-copy-number ColE1/pMB1/pBR322/pUC origin of replication
   4624..4677    +  CDS            lacI (fragment): lac repressor; lacI; The lac repressor binds to the lac operator to inhibit transcription in E. coli. This inhibition can be relieved by adding lactose or isopropyl-β-D-thiogalactopyranoside (IPTG).
>Addgene plasmid #51960 | Ateam1.03-nD/nA/pRSETB | addgene full sequence | sequence record 429941 | Addgene NGS Result
TAATACGACTCACTATAGGGAGACCACAACGGTTTCCCTCTAGAAATAATTTTGTTTAACTTTAAGAAGG
AGATATACATATGCGGGGTTCTCATCATCATCATCATCATGGTATGGCTAGCATGACTGGTGGACAGCAA
ATGGGTCGGGATCTGTACGACGATGACGATAAGGATCCGAGCTCGAGTATGGTGAGCAAGGGCGAGGAGC
TGTTCACCGGGGTGGTGCCCATCCTGGTCGAGCTGGACGGCGACGTAAACGGCCACAGGTTCAGCGTGTC
CGGCGAGGGCGAGGGCGATGCCACCTACGGCAAGCTGACCCTGAAGTTCATCTGCACCACCGGCAAGCTG
CCCGTGCCCTGGCCCACCCTCGTGACCACCCTGACCTGGGGCGTGCAGTGCTTCGCCCGCTACCCCGACC
ACATGAAGCAGCACGACTTCTTCAAGTCCGCCATGCCCGAAGGCTACGTCCAGGAGCGTACCATCTTCTT
CAAGGACGACGGCAACTACAAGACCCGCGCCGAGGTGAAGTTCGAGGGCGACACCCTGGTGAACCGCATC
GAGCTGAAGGGCATCGACTTCAAGGAGGACGGCAACATCCTGGGGCACAAGCTGGAGTACAACTACATCA
GCCACAACGTCTATATCACCGCCGACAAGCAGAAGAACGGCATCAAGGCCCACTTCAAGATCCGCCACAA
CATCGAGGACGGCGGCGTGCAGCTCGCCGACCACTACCAGCAGAACACCCCCATCGGCGACGGCCCCGTG
CTGCTGCCCGACAACCACTACCTGAGCACCCAGTCCGCCCTGAGCAAAGACCCCAACGAGAAGCGCGATC
ACATGGTCCTGCTGGAGTTCGTGACCGCCGCCATCGATATGAAAACTGTGAAAGTGAATATAACAACCCC
TGATGGGCCAGTCTACGACGCTGATATCGAGATGGTGTCCGTGCGGGCCGAGAGTGGTGATCTCGGCATC
CTCCCCGGTCACATTCCCACAAAGGCCCCACTGAAGATCGGAGCTGTGCGGCTGAAGAAGGACGGCCAAA
CCGAGATGGTCGCAGTCTCAGGCGGCACTGTTGAAGTGCGGCCTGACCACGTTACCATTAATGCTCAAGC
CGCTGAAACAGCCGAAGGAATCGACAAAGAGAGAGCAGAAGCCGCAAGACAGAGGGCCCAGGAGCGGCTG
AACTCTCAATCCGATGACACCGATATTCGCCGGGCCGAGCTGGCACTGCAGAGGGCCCTGAACAGACTGG
ACGTGGCTGGGAAGGCAAACGAATTCATGGACGGCGGCGTGCAGCTCGCCGACCACTACCAGCAGAACAC
CCCCATCGGCGACGGCCCCGTGCTGCTGCCCGACAACCACTACCTGAGCTACCAGTCCGCCCTGAGCAAA
GACCCCAACGAGAAGCGCGATCACATGGTCCTGCTGGAGTTCGTGACCGCCGCCGGGATCACTCTCGGCA
TGGACGAGCTGTACAAGGGTGGCAGCGGTGGCATGGTGAGCAAGGGCGAGGAGCTGTTCACCGGGGTGGT
GCCCATCCTGGTCGAGCTGGACGGCGACGTAAACGGCCACAAGTTCAGCGTGTCCGGCGAGGGCGAGGGC
GATGCCACCTACGGCAAGCTGACCCTGAAGCTGATCTGCACCACCGGCAAGCTGCCCGTGCCCTGGCCCA
CCCTCGTGACCACCCTGGGCTACGGCCTGCAGTGCTTCGCCCGCTACCCCGACCACATGAAGCAGCACGA
CTTCTTCAAGTCCGCCATGCCCGAAGGCTACGTCCAGGAGCGCACCATCTTCTTCAAGGACGACGGCAAC
TACAAGACCCGCGCCGAGGTGAAGTTCGAGGGCGACACCCTGGTGAACCGCATCGAGCTGAAGGGCATCG
ACTTCAAGGAGGACGGCAACATCCTGGGGCACAAGCTGGAGTACAACTACAACAGCCACAACGTCTATAT
CACCGCCGACAAGCAGAAGAACGGCATCAAGGCCAACTTCAAGATCCGCCACAACATCGAGTAAGCTTGA
TCCGGCTGCTAACAAAGCCCGAAAGGAAGCTGAGTTGGCTGCTGCCACCGCTGAGCAATAACTAGCATAA
CCCCTTGGGGCCTCTAAACGGGTCTTGAGGGGTTTTTTGCTGAAAGGAGGAACTATATCCGGATCTGGCG
TAATAGCGAAGAGGCCCGCACCGATCGCCCTTCCCAACAGTTGCGCAGCCTGAATGGCGAATGGG
[124 nt withheld, positions 2236-2359]
C
[91 nt withheld, positions 2361-2451]
A
[49 nt withheld, positions 2453-2501]
CCTTTGACGTTGGAGTCCACGTTCTTT
[37 nt withheld, positions 2529-2565]
ACCCTATCTCGGTCTATTCTTTTGATTTATAAGGGATTTTGCCGATTTCGGCCTATTGGTTAAAAAATGA
GCTGATTTAACAAAAATTTAACGCGAATTTTAACAAAATATTAACGCTTACAATTTAGGTGGCACTTTTC
GGGGAAATGTGCGCGGAACCCCTATTTGTTTATTTTTCTAAATACATTCAAATATGTATCCGCTCATGAG
ACAATAACCCTGATAAATGCTTCAATAATATTGAAAAAGGAAGAGTATGAGTATTCAACATTTCCGTGTC
GCCCTTATTCCCTTTTTTGCGGCATTTTGCCTTCCTGTTTTTGCTCACCCAGAAACGCTGGTGAAAGTAA
AAGATGCTGAAGATCAGTTGGGTGCACGAGTGGGTTACATCGAACTGGATCTCAACAGCGGTAAGATCCT
TGAGAGTTTTCGCCCCGAAGAACGTTTTCCAATGATGAGCACTTTTAAAGTTCTGCTATGTGGCGCGGTA
TTATCCCGTATTGACGCCGGGCAAGAGCAACTCGGTCGCCGCATACACTATTCTCAGAATGACTTGGTTG
AGTACTCACCAGTCACAGAAAAGCATCTTACGGATGGCATGACAGTAAGAGAATTATGCAGTGCTGCCAT
AACCATGAGTGATAACACTGCGGCCAACTTACTTCTGACAACGATCGGAGGACCGAAGGAGCTAACCGCT
TTTTTGCACAACATGGGGGATCATGTAACTCGCCTTGATCGTTGGGAACCGGAGCTGAATGAAGCCATAC
CAAACGACGAGCGTGACACCACGATGCCTGTAGCAATGGCAACAACGTTGCGCAAACTATTAACTGGCGA
ACTACTTACTCTAGCTTCCCGGCAACAATTAATAGACTGGATGGAGGCGGATAAAGTTGCAGGACCACTT
CTGCGCTCGGCCCTTCCGGCTGGCTGGTTTATTGCTGATAAATCTGGAGCCGGTGAGCGTGGGTCTCGCG
GTATCATTGCAGCACTGGGGCCAGATGGTAAGCCCTCCCGTATCGTAGTTATCTACACGACGGGGAGTCA
GGCAACTATGGATGAACGAAATAGACAGATCGCTGAGATAGGTGCCTCACTGATTAAGCATTGGTAACTG
TCAGACCAAGTTTACTCATATATACTTTAGATTGATTTAAAACTTCATTTTTAATTTAAAAGGATCTAGG
TGAAGATCCTTTTTGATAATCTCATGACCAAAATCCCTTAACGTGAGTTTTCGTTCCACTGAGCGTCAGA
CCCCGTAGAAAAGATCAAAGGATCTTCTTGAGATCCTTTTTTTCTGCGCGTAATCTGCTGCTTGCAAACA
AAAAAACCACCGCTACCAGCGGTGGTTTGTTTGCCGGATCAAGAGCTACCAACTCTTTTTCCGAAGGTAA
CTGGCTTCAGCAGAGCGCAGATACCAAATACTGTTCTTCTAGTGTAGCCGTAGTTAGGCCACCACTTCAA
GAACTCTGTAGCACCGCCTACATACCTCGCTCTGCTAATCCTGTTACCAGTGGCTGCTGCCAGTGGCGAT
AAGTCGTGTCTTACCGGGTTGGACTCAAGACGATAGTTACCGGATAAGGCGCAGCGGTCGGGCTGAACGG
GGGGTTCGTGCACACAGCCCAGCTTGGAGCGAACGACCTACACCGAACTGAGATACCTACAGCGTGAGCT
ATGAGAAAGCGCCACGCTTCCCGAAGGGAGAAAGGCGGACAGGTATCCGGTAAGCGGCAGGGTCGGAACA
GGAGAGCGCACGAGGGAGCTTCCAGGGGGAAACGCCTGGTATCTTTATAGTCCTGTCGGGTTTCGCCACC
TCTGACTTGAGCGTCGATTTTTGTGATGCTCGTCAGGGGGGCGGAGCCTATGGAAAAACGCCAGCAACGC
GGCCTTTTTACGGTTCCTGGCCTTTTGCTGGCCTTTTGCTCACATGTTCTTTCCTGCGTTATCCCCTGAT
TCTGTGGATAACCGTATTACCGCCTTTGAGTGAGCTGATACCGCTCGCCGCAGCCGAACGACCGAGCGCA
GCGAGTCAGTGAGCGAGGAAGCGGAAGAGCGCCCAATACGCAAACCGCCTCTCCCCGCGCGTTGGCCGAT
TCATTAATGCAGGATCTCGATCCCGCGAAAT
