>Addgene plasmid #51960 | Ateam1.03-nD/nA/pRSETB | depositor partial sequence | sequence record 79998 | insert
CTCGAGTATGGTGAGCAAGGGCGAGGAGCTGTTCACCGGGGTGGTGCCCATCCTGGTCGAGCTGGACGGC
GACGTAAACGGCCACAGGTTCAGCGTGTCCGGCGAGGGCGAGGGCGATGCCACCTACGGCAAGCTGACCC
TGAAGTTCATCTGCACCACCGGCAAGCTGCCCGTGCCCTGGCCCACCCTCGTGACCACCCTGACCTGGGG
CGTGCAGTGCTTCGCCCGCTACCCCGACCACATGAAGCAGCACGACTTCTTCAAGTCCGCCATGCCCGAA
GGCTACGTCCAGGAGCGTACCATCTTCTTCAAGGACGACGGCAACTACAAGACCCGCGCCGAGGTGAAGT
TCGAGGGCGACACCCTGGTGAACCGCATCGAGCTGAAGGGCATCGACTTCAAGGAGGACGGCAACATCCT
GGGGCACAAGCTGGAGTACAACTACATCAGCCACAACGTCTATATCACCGCCGACAAGCAGAAGAACGGC
ATCAAGGCCCACTTCAAGATCCGCCACAACATCGAGGACGGCGGCGTGCAGCTCGCCGACCACTACCAGC
AGAACACCCCCATCGGCGACGGCCCCGTGCTGCTGCCCGACAACCACTACCTGAGCACCCAGTCCGCCCT
GAGCAAAGACCCCAACGAGAAGCGCGATCACATGGTCCTGCTGGAGTTCGTGACCGCCGCCATCGATATG
AAAACTGTGAAAGTGAATATAACAACCCCTGATGGGCCAGTCTACGACGCTGATATCGAGATGGTGTCCG
TGCGGGCCGAGAGTGGTGATCTCGGCATCCTCCCCGGTCACATTCCCACAAAGGCCCCACTGAAGATCGG
AGCTGTGCGGCTGAAGAAGGACGGCCAAACCGAGATGGTCGCAGTCTCAGGCGGCACTGTTGAAGTGCGG
CCTGACCACGTTACCATTAATGCTCAAGCCGCTGAAACAGCCGAAGGAATCGACAAAGAGAGAGCAGAAG
CCGCAAGACAGAGGGCCCAGGAGCGGCTGAACTCTCAATCCGATGACACCGATATTCGCCGGGCCGAGCT
GGCACTGCAGAGGGCCCTGAACAGACTGGACGTGGCTGGGAAGGCAAACGAATTCATGGACGGCGGCGTG
CAGCTCGCCGACCACTACCAGCAGAACACCCCCATCGGCGACGGCCCCGTGCTGCTGCCCGACAACCACT
ACCTGAGCTACCAGTCCGCCCTGAGCAAAGACCCCAACGAGAAGCGCGATCACATGGTCCTGCTGGAGTT
CGTGACCGCCGCCGGGATCACTCTCGGCATGGACGAGCTGTACAAGGGTGGCAGCGGTGGCATGGTGAGC
AAGGGCGAGGAGCTGTTCACCGGGGTGGTGCCCATCCTGGTCGAGCTGGACGGCGACGTAAACGGCCACA
AGTTCAGCGTGTCCGGCGAGGGCGAGGGCGATGCCACCTACGGCAAGCTGACCCTGAAGCTGATCTGCAC
CACCGGCAAGCTGCCCGTGCCCTGGCCCACCCTCGTGACCACCCTGGGCTACGGCCTGCAGTGCTTCGCC
CGCTACCCCGACCACATGAAGCAGCACGACTTCTTCAAGTCCGCCATGCCCGAAGGCTACGTCCAGGAGC
GCACCATCTTCTTCAAGGACGACGGCAACTACAAGACCCGCGCCGAGGTGAAGTTCGAGGGCGACACCCT
GGTGAACCGCATCGAGCTGAAGGGCATCGACTTCAAGGAGGACGGCAACATCCTGGGGCACAAGCTGGAG
TACAACTACAACAGCCACAACGTCTATATCACCGCCGACAAGCAGAAGAACGGCATCAAGGCCAACTTCA
AGATCCGCCACAACATCGAGTAAGCTT
