>Addgene plasmid #51960 | Ateam1.03-nD/nA/pRSETB | addgene partial sequence | sequence record 80870 | T7 5'-TAATACGACTCACTATAGGG-3'
TCTCTGAATATTTTGTTTACTTTAGAAGGAGATATACATATGCGGGGTTCTCATCATCATCATCATCATG
GTATGGCTAGCATGACTGGTGGACAGCAAATGGGTCGGGATCTGTACGACGATGACGATAAGGATCCGAG
CTCGAGTATGGTGAGCAAGGGCGAGGAGCTGTTCACCGGGGTGGTGCCCATCCTGGTCGAGCTGGACGGC
GACGTAAACGGCCACAGGTTCAGCGTGTCCGGCGAGGGCGAGGGCGATGCCACCTACGGCAAGCTGACCC
TGAAGTTCATCTGCACCACCGGCAAGCTGCCCGTGCCCTGGCCCACCCTCGTGACCACCCTGACCTGGGG
CGTGCAGTGCTTCGCCCGCTACCCCGACCACATGAAGCAGCACGACTTCTTCAAGTCCGCCATGCCCGAA
GGCTACGTCCAGGAGCGTACCATCTTCTTCAAGGACGACGGCAACTACAAGACCCGCGCCGAGGTGAAGT
TCGAGGGCGACACCCTGGTGAACCGCATCGAGCTGAAGGGCATCGACTTCAAGGAGGACGGCAACATCCT
GGGGCACAAGCTGGAGTACAACTACATCAGCCACAACGTCTATATCACCGCCGACAAGCAGAAGAACGGC
ATCAAGGCCCACTTCAAGATCCGCCACAACATCGAGGACGGCGGCGTGCAGCTCGCCGACCACTACCAGC
AGAACACCCCCATCGGCGACGGCCCCGTGCTGCTGCCCGACAACCACTACCTGAGCACCCAGTCCGCCCT
GAGCAAAGACCCCAACGAGAAGCGCGATCACATGGTCCTGCTGGAGTTCGTGACCGCCGCCATCGATATG
AAAACTGTGAAAGTGAATATAACAACCCCTGATGGGCCAGTCTACGACGCTGATA
