>Addgene plasmid #51960 | Ateam1.03-nD/nA/pRSETB | addgene partial sequence | sequence record 81354 | ATPepsilon-F2 5'-ACGCTGATATCGAGATGGTGTC-3'
CCGGTCACATTCCCACAAAGGCCCCACTGAAGATCGGAGCTGTGCGGCTGAAGAAGGACGGCCAAACCGA
GATGGTCGCAGTCTCAGGCGGCACTGTTGAAGTGCGGCCTGACCACGTTACCATTAATGCTCAAGCCGCT
GAAACAGCCGAAGGAATCGACAAAGAGAGAGCAGAAGCCGCAAGACAGAGGGCCCAGGAGCGGCTGAACT
CTCAATCCGATGACACCGATATTCGCCGGGCCGAGCTGGCACTGCAGAGGGCCCTGAACAGACTGGACGT
GGCTGGGAAGGCAAACGAATTCATGGACGGCGGCGTGCAGCTCGCCGACCACTACCAGCAGAACACCCCC
ATCGGCGACGGCCCCGTGCTGCTGCCCGACAACCACTACCTGAGCTACCAGTCCGCCCTGAGCAAAGACC
CCAACGAGAAGCGCGATCACATGGTCCTGCTGGAGTTCGTGACCGCCGCCGGGATCACTCTCGGCATGGA
CGAGCTGTACAAGGGTGGCAGCGGTGGCATGGTGAGCAAGGGCGAGGAGCTGTTCACCGGGGTGGTGCCC
ATCCTGGTCGAGCTGGACGGCGACGTAAACGGCCACAAGTTCAGCGTGTCCGGCGAGGGCGAGGGCGATG
CCACCTACGGCAAGCTGACCCTGAAGCTGATCTGCACCACCGGCAAGCTGCCCGTGCCCTGGCCCACCCT
CGTGACCACCCTGGGCTACGGCCTGCAGTGCTTCGCCCGCTACCCCGACCACATGAAGCAGCACGACTTC
TTCAAGTCCGCCATGCCCGAAGGCTACGTCCAGGAGCGCACCATCTTCTTCAAGGACGACGGCAACTACA
AGACCCGCGCCGAGGTGAAGTTCGAGGGCGACACC
